>Addgene plasmid #190129 | pMB1-A-ptet-dCas9 | addgene full sequence | sequence record 379825 | Addgene NGS Result
CGTCTCAATCTCTATTTAAGACCCACTTTCACATTTAAGTTGTTTTTCTAATCCGCATATGATCAATTCA
AGGCCGAATAAGAAGGCTGGCTCTGCACCTTGGTGATCAAATAATTCGATAGCTTGTCGTAATAATGGCG
GCATACTATCAGTAGTAGGTGTTTCCCTTTCTTCTTTAGCGACTTGATGCTCTTGATCTTCCAATACGCA
ACCTAAAGTAAAATGCCCCACAGCGCTGAGTGCATATAATGCATTCTCTAGTGAAAAACCTTGTTGGCAT
AAAAAGGCTAATTGATTTTCGAGAGTTTCATACTGTTTTTCTGTAGGCCGTGTACCTAAATGTACTTTTG
CTCCATCGCGATGACTTAGTAAAGCACATCTAAAACTTTTAGCGTTATTACGTAAAAAATCTTGCCAGCT
TTCCCCTTCTAAAGGGCAAAAGTGAGTATGGTGCCTATCTAACATCTCAATGGCTAAGGCGTCGAGCAAA
GCCCGCTTATTTTTTACATGCCAATACAATGTAGGCTGCTCTACACCTAGCTTCTGGGCGAGTTTACGGG
TTGTTAAACCTTCGATTCCGACCTCATTAAGCAGCTCTAATGCGCTGTTAATCACTTTACTTTTATCTAA
TCTAGACATCATTAATTCCTAATTTTTGTTGACACTCTATCGTTGATAGAGTTATTTTACCACTCCCTAT
CAGTGATAGAGAAAAGAATTCAAAAGATCTGTACTTTAACTTTAAGAAGGAGATATACATAATGGATAAG
AAATACTCAATAGGCTTAGCTATCGGCACAAATAGCGTCGGATGGGCGGTGATCACTGATGAATATAAGG
TTCCGTCTAAAAAGTTCAAGGTTCTGGGAAATACAGACCGCCACAGTATCAAAAAAAATCTTATAGGGGC
TCTTTTATTTGACAGTGGAGAGACAGCGGAAGCGACTCGTCTTAAACGGACAGCTCGTAGAAGGTATACA
CGTCGGAAGAATCGTATTTGTTATCTACAGGAGATTTTTTCAAATGAGATGGCGAAAGTAGATGATAGTT
TCTTTCATCGACTTGAAGAGTCTTTTTTGGTGGAAGAAGACAAGAAGCATGAACGTCATCCTATTTTTGG
AAATATAGTAGATGAAGTTGCTTATCATGAGAAATATCCAACTATCTATCATCTGCGAAAAAAATTGGTA
GATTCTACTGATAAAGCGGATTTGCGCTTAATCTATTTGGCCTTAGCGCATATGATTAAGTTTCGTGGTC
ATTTTTTGATTGAGGGAGATTTAAATCCTGATAATAGTGATGTGGACAAACTATTTATCCAGTTGGTACA
AACCTACAATCAATTATTTGAAGAAAACCCTATTAACGCAAGTGGAGTAGATGCTAAAGCGATTCTTTCT
GCACGATTGAGTAAATCAAGACGATTAGAAAATCTCATTGCTCAGCTCCCCGGTGAGAAGAAAAATGGCT
TATTTGGGAATCTCATTGCTTTGTCATTGGGTTTGACCCCTAATTTTAAATCAAATTTTGATTTGGCAGA
AGATGCTAAATTACAGCTTTCAAAAGATACTTACGATGATGATTTAGATAATTTATTGGCGCAAATTGGA
GATCAATATGCTGATTTGTTTTTGGCAGCTAAGAATTTATCAGATGCTATTTTACTTTCAGATATCCTAA
GAGTAAATACTGAAATAACTAAGGCTCCCCTATCAGCTTCAATGATTAAACGCTACGATGAACATCATCA
AGACTTGACTCTTTTAAAAGCTTTAGTTCGACAACAACTTCCAGAAAAGTATAAAGAAATCTTTTTTGAT
CAATCAAAAAACGGATATGCAGGTTATATTGATGGGGGAGCTAGCCAAGAAGAATTTTATAAATTTATCA
AACCAATTTTAGAAAAAATGGATGGTACTGAGGAATTATTGGTGAAACTAAATCGTGAAGATTTGCTGCG
CAAGCAACGGACCTTTGACAACGGCTCTATTCCCCATCAAATTCACTTGGGTGAGCTGCATGCTATTTTG
AGAAGACAAGAAGACTTTTATCCATTTTTAAAAGACAATCGTGAGAAGATTGAAAAAATCTTGACTTTTC
GAATTCCTTATTATGTTGGTCCATTGGCGCGTGGCAATAGTCGTTTTGCATGGATGACTCGGAAGTCTGA
AGAAACAATTACCCCATGGAATTTTGAAGAAGTTGTCGATAAAGGTGCTTCAGCTCAATCATTTATTGAA
CGCATGACAAACTTTGATAAAAATCTTCCAAATGAAAAAGTACTACCAAAACATAGTTTGCTTTATGAGT
ATTTTACGGTTTATAACGAATTGACAAAGGTCAAATATGTTACTGAAGGAATGCGAAAACCAGCATTTCT
TTCAGGTGAACAGAAGAAAGCCATTGTTGATTTACTCTTCAAAACAAATCGAAAAGTAACCGTTAAGCAA
TTAAAAGAAGATTATTTCAAAAAAATAGAATGTTTTGATAGTGTTGAAATTTCAGGAGTTGAAGATAGAT
TTAATGCTTCATTAGGTACCTACCATGATTTGCTAAAAATTATTAAAGATAAAGATTTTTTGGATAATGA
AGAAAATGAAGATATCTTAGAGGATATTGTTTTAACATTGACCTTATTTGAAGATAGGGAGATGATTGAG
GAAAGACTTAAAACATATGCTCACCTCTTTGATGATAAGGTGATGAAACAGCTTAAACGTCGCCGTTATA
CTGGTTGGGGACGTTTGTCTCGAAAATTGATTAATGGTATTAGGGATAAGCAATCTGGCAAAACAATATT
AGATTTTTTGAAATCAGATGGTTTTGCCAATCGCAATTTTATGCAGCTGATCCATGATGATAGTTTGACA
TTTAAAGAAGACATTCAAAAAGCACAAGTGTCTGGACAAGGCGATAGTTTACATGAACATATTGCAAATT
TAGCTGGTAGCCCTGCTATTAAAAAAGGTATTTTACAGACTGTAAAAGTTGTTGATGAATTGGTCAAAGT
AATGGGGCGGCATAAGCCAGAAAATATCGTTATTGAAATGGCACGTGAAAATCAGACAACTCAAAAGGGC
CAGAAAAATTCGCGAGAGCGTATGAAACGAATCGAAGAAGGTATCAAAGAATTAGGAAGTCAGATTCTTA
AAGAGCATCCTGTTGAAAATACTCAATTGCAAAATGAAAAGCTCTATCTCTATTATCTCCAAAATGGAAG
AGACATGTATGTGGACCAAGAATTAGATATTAATCGTTTAAGTGATTATGATGTCGATGCCATTGTTCCA
CAAAGTTTCCTTAAAGACGATTCAATAGACAATAAGGTCTTAACGCGTTCTGATAAAAATCGTGGTAAAT
CGGATAACGTTCCAAGTGAAGAAGTAGTCAAAAAGATGAAAAACTATTGGAGACAACTTCTAAACGCCAA
GTTAATCACTCAACGTAAGTTTGATAATTTAACGAAAGCTGAACGTGGAGGTTTGAGTGAACTTGATAAA
GCTGGTTTTATCAAACGCCAATTGGTTGAAACTCGCCAAATCACTAAGCATGTGGCACAAATTTTGGATA
GTCGCATGAATACTAAATACGATGAAAATGATAAACTTATTCGAGAGGTTAAAGTGATTACCTTAAAATC
TAAATTAGTTTCTGACTTCCGAAAAGATTTCCAATTCTATAAAGTACGTGAGATTAACAATTACCATCAT
GCCCATGATGCGTATCTAAATGCCGTCGTTGGAACTGCTTTGATTAAGAAATATCCAAAACTTGAATCGG
AGTTTGTCTATGGTGATTATAAAGTTTATGATGTTCGTAAAATGATTGCTAAGTCTGAGCAAGAAATAGG
CAAAGCAACCGCAAAATATTTCTTTTACTCTAATATCATGAACTTCTTCAAAACAGAAATTACACTTGCA
AATGGAGAGATTCGCAAACGCCCTCTAATCGAAACTAATGGGGAAACTGGAGAAATTGTCTGGGATAAAG
GGCGAGATTTTGCCACAGTGCGCAAAGTATTGTCCATGCCCCAAGTCAATATTGTCAAGAAAACAGAAGT
ACAGACAGGCGGATTCTCCAAGGAGTCAATTTTACCAAAAAGAAATTCGGACAAGCTTATTGCTCGTAAA
AAAGACTGGGATCCAAAAAAATATGGTGGTTTTGATAGTCCAACGGTAGCTTATTCAGTCCTAGTGGTTG
CTAAGGTGGAAAAAGGGAAATCGAAGAAGTTAAAATCCGTTAAAGAGTTACTAGGGATCACAATTATGGA
AAGAAGTTCCTTTGAAGAAAATCCGATTGACTTTTTAGAAGCTAAAGGATATAAGGAAGTTAAAAAAGAC
TTAATCATTAAACTACCTAAATATAGTCTTTTTGAGTTAGAAAACGGTCGTAAACGGATGCTGGCTAGTG
CCGGAGAATTACAAAAAGGAAATGAGCTGGCTCTGCCAAGCAAATATGTGAATTTTTTATATTTAGCTAG
TCATTATGAAAAGTTGAAGGGTAGTCCAGAAGATAACGAACAAAAACAATTGTTTGTGGAGCAGCATAAG
CATTATTTAGATGAGATTATTGAGCAAATCAGTGAATTTTCTAAGCGTGTTATTTTAGCAGATGCCAATT
TAGATAAAGTTCTTAGTGCATATAACAAACATAGAGACAAACCAATACGTGAACAAGCAGAAAATATTAT
TCATTTATTTACGTTGACGAATCTTGGAGCTCCCGCTGCTTTTAAATATTTTGATACAACAATTGATCGT
AAACGATATACGTCTACAAAAGAAGTTTTAGATGCCACTCTTATCCATCAATCCATCACTGGTCTTTATG
AAACACGCATTGATTTGAGTCAGCTAGGAGGTGACTAACTCGATCACACTGGCTCACCTTCGGGTGGGCC
TTTCTGCGTTTATATGTTTGCCAGAGACGCTGCAGTTAACAAGTTGCCTGACGCTGTGTCTTATCCAGTT
CATGCGGCAATGCTATCTCTACTTCCTTTGCTAATCTTGCCTCCTGTTTGATGTCACCGTTCTTTTTTAG
TTCGGATTGCTCTACCCGATTCCATAGGGTTTGACGATCTAACATGTCAGGACTTGCCCCAGTTGGGGCA
AAAATTTGGGTGTATTCAATGCCTGTTTTTTTGGTGTAGTCCTGCTCTTTTCCGTACGTATCACAGTACA
ATTTTTCGCCTGCTCGGTATGCTGCACATGCCACGATTGAGCGACCATCTGACCTCGAAATGTTCTGCAT
TTCACAATGGTAAATTGCCATTTTCATCACCTGTTTATTAACAGCCGCCCCAAGTTTTGGGCGGTTGGGG
TGTCGGGGTTTCCCTGACCGTACTTGCAAAATTTGGCGTAGCAAAAATTTTGCGTAAGTGCGCCCTTCGG
GAACTCTGCGAGGCTAAAAGCAAAAGCAAGAGCAATAAGGCTTTGACTTTGTTTTTTGATTTTGCTCGCT
GCGCTCGGATCTTGATGTAAGTCGAGTTTTTGAAGTAGAACACTTTTCACATTGATGATGGTTCATACTT
CGGAAAATAGGTTGAGACACAGGCATTAAAAATGGTCAAAAAAACAGCTATGGAATTGGGTCAAATGCTC
GATGAAGAAAAGGAAAAATTGGAACGTCAGGAAAAGGCAAGAAAGGATCTAGCTGACGCTGTGGTGAAAG
GTCGAGAGCAAAAACAGGCAAGGTCAGACGATGCAAAACGCAAGATCCTGATCGGGGCTTACTTACTGAA
GAAACATGATAATGACATCAAGAAACTTGTGGAACAAAACCCCGATTTTATTGGGTACATTAGAGAAAAT
GATAAGCACTTATTTTCATAGGCATTAGTAGTTATAAAAAACCCTCATAAATCGAGGGTTTCTTTTTTAT
CTGCATTACTTTTTGAATCAATGTACTTTTTTAGCTTGCTATTTTTCACTGCATACAGCCGCTTATACTC
TTTCTCAATCAATGCGGTCAAAATGGCTTTTTGGCTCTCCCCTGCTGCGCCCACCATGTCCGCAAGCATA
TCCGACACACCCTTATCTATAAACACCTCCAAACGTTGACTATCAAGGCTTTTGCGTTTTTCACGATATG
CTTTTTGTCGTTCGGCATTGGTTTTTGGCGGCTCTTTTAGCATGTCCTGTGTTTTCTGATCGTTCGGGTC
TTTCATGTCTTTAACTCCCATATAGTATATCATAGTTACAGGATAACATTGTTTTTAGTTACAGGATAAC
TTTTTATAAAATTTATTTGTAAAAATTTATGCTATCCTGCAACTATTTTTAAATTACAGGATAACTATTT
AACGTTACCCTGTAACTATAGTTATCCTGTAACGCTAAATTAATTACCCTGTAACATATATTTTGTTATC
CTGTAACAACTAAATATTGAAATAATACTACCAAAGTTACCCTGTAACGAAAATAACTAGGTTAAAAAAT
GATCGGATTTTAACATTTTGCGTTGTTCCAAAAGTTATCAACAGCCTAGAACGTCATAGGAAGCGATTAC
AGACACTTTATAGCTATCAGCATGGGAACATAAGGGCAGGATGAAATATGGGTCTTAAAACGCAAATGGT
GAGGTTTTAGAGGTATTTTTTGAAGATGATTAAGGCGGTTTGTTTTTAAAATTTTTGGCGGCTCTCAGGC
TGCTTACATTTTAACCAGTTCAGTGAAAAGTTCTTTTTCAGCAAATTTCTGTTTAGCACCATAGCTAAAA
CTTGCGTGGAACATATTAAGAATTGACCGAAATGACACAATCTCAATTATATTTTTTTTGAAAAGTTTTC
TTTATCAAATATTTTAAATCATTGATTTATATATAAGTATACATTCATTTTAATAATTAATCTTTATTTA
ACAATGATTTATCTATATTCAATTGTTTAATTATTCTTACTAATATTATCTCTATATCAATATTTTTTAT
TTAAAAACATATGTTTAGTAGTGCTTTTGATTAAAGTACCAGAGGGAGGGAGCAGAGCTGAATGGGAAAT
ACTCACCCTAGAGCGATTCTTAAAAATCACCCTAAAGTATTCCCATTCGATGTACCGTCGGTCGGTCGCT
TTCGCATCAGGGATGACATCACTGTATCAAGCTGCCACTGTTATGATTACGATTGATAGCACCGCCTGAA
CACGCTCATAACCGCCAATTAAATGACTACTCATTGCGTCCGCTACTCTGTTCAGTTCCCCTAGTAATAG
CGTTTTTCCGATGTGTGCTAGCGTCACTGTACCTCATCACCCACACATGGACAGATTGAGTTACAGACAT
TGGCTAAATTTTTGGGGTCTATGCTTGACAAAGCGAGTTAAAACCTTAGAATTTAAGACAGGTACATTAA
GCCCCTGTGGTGAAATCATTAGCGGTCGTCAAACCTTAATGCTTTCGATTGCCGATATGTCAGTATCGAA
GATCTGTACCCCATAAATTACGGTAAAGCCCCAAGCAATTGCAAGGGGCTTTTATCTTTTTTAACAAAAA
AAATTTATAAATCAGGATTTTATAACACTAAATAATCCAAAGTACATGAGTAAGTCATGACCACTCCTGC
GATGTGTGTAGCACTCTGAGTATCCGTATTATATCAGTGATGTCATATACAACCACATAATGCGGATGTA
TCACTAACTCCCTAGTATCTTTCTGTCTGCCTGTGCGCCCCATCAGTCGATTATCAACAAGTAAATCTGT
CTTTTCTTCAATTAAATCATCAATTTCAATAGCTGCTATAGGGTTGCGTTCTTCAAGATAATCATAGATA
TTTCTACGATCTTGGCGAGCTGTTTCAGTCCACTCAATCTTCATTCTTCGCTGCCAGTTTCGCCAATGTT
GCAGCACGTCTAGCGGCAAACTCTGCCTTTACGTCCTCATGTGGAATCAACTTGCCTGCATTGGCTTCAT
TTAAGCCGATCTGTACCTGCTGCTTGAACCATTTGTCATAGTCTGCGGCTTCCTGTTGCTTCTTAACAAA
GTCACGCATGAAGTCACGGATTAGCTGCGCCCCCGACCGATCAACAGTCTTAGCAAGGCTTGAAAATTCT
TGCTTTAGGTCATGGTCTACCCGAAAGGTAAAAGTCGCTTCTGTCATGTTTTTCACTCCAATGTGTTACA
TTTGAATGCTATTGTAACACATTAAAAAGTTAGGTCATTGTCTTTTTTCGGCTTAGGCTGTTCTTGGTCA
TAACGTGGTTTAAATGATGGCTGTCGCTCATTCTCAAGTAAAATTTTCCGTTTATTAACAGCCTGTTGCA
TCTGCTCATAGTAAGGCATCAACTGCGGTAAAATATCAGCAAGTGCCTGTCTGTCTTTATCCAGGATACG
GCTCAATTGCCCGATTTTTTTCAAGTCACGCTCATAGGCTATTCTGTCGCTGATCTGCTCGTATTTTTGC
TTTGAACACCTTATGTACTCTTGCATATCGTTACTTGCCCATGCCTGCGCCTGAAGACGTGTAAACATGG
AAATGTCTGAAGCAACATGGTCGCTGATATGGTCATACTCAGCATCTTTGACATAGCCGTATTTTGATAA
ATATCTTTCATAGTCCTGCCGTTTCTTTTTGTCATCTTCCTGTTTTTGTTTAGTTTCTCTTTCTATCTGC
TGTTGTTTTCGTTGCTGTTCCTGTTGCTCCTCTTTTATCTCTCTGTGATAAATGGAAAGGCTAGATTGAT
CATTATCCCAACGTGTGAGCATGTCCTCAAAGCCGTAATAATCAGCACTAAACCAACCTGTTTTCACTTT
CACTGGTGGCGGCAGTGGCTCTCCGATCTCCCTTAGCAGTGCTGTAGCTGCTCGTCCCTCTTTGATCACT
TTATCAAGCTGCAAGCGGTCGATATTGTCTTGCAACTGCAGGCTTCCTCGCTCACTGACTCGCTGCGCTC
GGTCGTTCGGCTGCGGCGAGCGGTATCAGCTCACTCAAAGGCGGTAATACGGTTATCCACAGAATCAGGG
GATAACGCAGGAAAGAACATGTGAGCAAAAGGCCAGCAAAAGGCCAGGAACCGTAAAAAGGCCGCGTTGC
TGGCGTTTTTCCACAGGCTCCGCCCCCCTGACGAGCATCACAAAAATCGACGCTCAAGTCAGAGGTGGCG
AAACCCGACAGGACTATAAAGATACCAGGCGTTTCCCCCTGGAAGCTCCCTCGTGCGCTCTCCTGTTCCG
ACCCTGCCGCTTACCGGATACCTGTCCGCCTTTCTCCCTTCGGGAAGCGTGGCGCTTTCTCATAGCTCAC
GCTGTAGGTATCTCAGTTCGGTGTAGGTCGTTCGCTCCAAGCTGGGCTGTGTGCACGAACCCCCCGTTCA
GCCCGACCGCTGCGCCTTATCCGGTAACTATCGTCTTGAGTCCAACCCGGTAAGACACGACTTATCGCCA
CTGGCAGCAGCCACTGGTAACAGGATTAGCAGAGCGAGGTATGTAGGCGGTGCTACAGAGTTCTTGAAGT
GGTGGCCTAACTACGGCTACACTAGAAGAACAGTATTTGGTATCTGCGCTCTGCTGAAGCCAGTTACCTT
CGGAAAAAGAGTTGGTAGCTCTTGATCCGGCAAACAAACCACCGCTGGTAGCGGTGGTTTTTTTGTTTGC
AAGCAGCAGATTACGCGCAGAAAAAAAGGATCTCAAGAAGATCCTTTGATCTTTTCTACGGGGTCTGACG
CTCAGTGGAACGAAAACTCACGTTAAGGGATTTTGGTCATGAGATTATCAAAAAGGATCTTCACCTAGAT
CCTTTTAAATTAAAAATGAAGTTTTAAATCAATCTAAAGTATATATGAGTAAACTTGGTCTGACAGTTAC
CAATGCTTAATCAGTGAGGCACCTATCTCAGCGATCTGTCTATTTCGTTCATCCATAGTTGCCTGACTCC
CCGTCGTGTAGATAACTACGATACGGGAGGGCTTACCATCTGGCCCCAGTGCTGCAATGATACCGCGAGA
GCCACGCTCACCGGCTCCAGATTTATCAGCAATAAACCAGCCAGCCGGAAGGGCCGAGCGCAGAAGTGGT
CCTGCAACTTTATCCGCCTCCATCCAGTCTATTAATTGTTGCCGGGAAGCTAGAGTAAGTAGTTCGCCAG
TTAATAGTTTGCGCAACGTTGTTGCCATTGCTACAGGCATCGTGGTGTCACGCTCGTCGTTTGGTATGGC
TTCATTCAGCTCCGGTTCCCAACGATCAAGGCGAGTTACATGATCCCCCATGTTGTGCAAAAAAGCGGTT
AGCTCCTTCGGTCCTCCGATCGTTGTCAGAAGTAAGTTGGCCGCAGTGTTATCACTCATGGTTATGGCAG
CACTGCATAATTCTCTTACTGTCATGCCATCCGTAAGATGCTTTTCTGTGACTGGTGAGTACTCAACCAA
GTCATTCTGAGAATAGTGTATGCGGCGACCGAGTTGCTCTTGCCCGGCGTCAATACGGGATAATACCGCG
CCACATAGCAGAACTTTAAAAGTGCTCATCATTGGAAAACGTTCTTCGGGGCGAAAACTCTCAAGGATCT
TACCGCTGTTGAGATCCAGTTCGATGTAACCCACTCGTGCACCCAACTGATCTTCAGCATCTTTTACTTT
CACCAGCGTTTCTGGGTGAGCAAAAACAGGAAGGCAAAATGCCGCAAAAAAGGGAATAAGGGCGACACGG
AAATGTTGAATACTCATACTCTTCCTTTTTCAATATTATTGAAGCATTTATCAGGGTTATTGTCTCATGA
GCGGATACATATTTGAATGTATTTAGAAAAATAAACAAATAGGGGTTCCGCGCACATTTCCCCGAAAAGT
GCCACCTGACGTCTAAGAAACCATTATTATCATGACATTAACCTATAAAAATAGGCGTATCACGAGGCAG
AATTTCAGATAAAAAAAATCCTTAGCTTTCGCTAAGGATGATTTCTGGAATTCGCGGCCGCTTCTAGAA
Features (pLannotate 1.2.2; 10 found; start..end, strand, type, name):
     16..639     -  CDS            TetR: tetracycline repressor TetR; tetR from transposon Tn10; TetR binds to the tetracycline operator tetO to inhibit transcription. This inhibition can be relieved by adding tetracycline or doxycycline.
    658..713     +  promoter       tetR/tetA promoters: tetR; overlapping promoters for bacterial tetR and tetA
    735..753     +  RBS            RBS (fragment): efficient ribosome binding site from bacteriophage T7 gene 10 (Olins and Rangwala, 1989)
    762..4866    +  CDS            dCas9 (fragment): catalytically dead mutant of the Cas9 endonuclease from the Streptococcus pyogenes Type II CRISPR/Cas system RNA-guided DNA-binding protein that lacks endonuclease activity due to the D10A mutation in the RuvC catalytic domain and the H840A mutation in the HNH catalytic domain
   4881..4908    +  terminator     T7Te terminator: phage T7 early transcription terminator
   9038..9626    -  rep_origin     ori: high-copy-number ColE1/pMB1/pBR322/pUC origin of replication
   9797..10657   -  CDS            AmpR: β-lactamase; bla; confers resistance to ampicillin, carbenicillin, and related antibiotics
  10658..10762   -  promoter       AmpR promoter: bla
  10852..10895   -  terminator     bacterial terminator: putative bacterial transcription terminator
  10898..10917   +  misc_feature   BioBrick prefix: BioBrick prefix for parts that start with "ATG"
