[The description below was written by a language model from this plasmid's Addgene catalogue record and pLannotate feature annotations shown in this document.]
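Description:
pMB1-A-ptet-dCas9 is a Level 1 MoClo (Golden Gate-style modular cloning) plasmid built on the pMB1-A backbone. It carries an anhydrotetracycline-inducible dCas9 expression unit for CRISPR interference. It is propagated in E. coli as a high-copy plasmid through a ColE1/pMB1-type origin and is selected with ampicillin through a β-lactamase gene driven by its own bla promoter. A putative bacterial terminator and a BioBrick prefix sit next to the marker, consistent with the iGEM-derived origin of the backbone.

The payload follows the classic Tn10 tet regulatory arrangement. The TetR repressor gene is encoded on the reverse strand and is transcribed divergently from the overlapping tetR/tetA promoter region. In the forward direction, that region drives dCas9 through a partial phage T7 gene 10 ribosome binding site, and the unit ends at the T7Te early terminator. TetR binds the tet operators and keeps dCas9 off until a tetracycline-class inducer (aTc according to the record) relieves repression. The insert is Streptococcus pyogenes dCas9, which carries the D10A and H840A mutations. These mutations abolish nuclease activity while preserving guide RNA-directed DNA binding, so the protein blocks transcription at targeted loci instead of cutting them. The depositor notes that a BsmBI site was removed, presumably to keep the part compatible with Type IIS assembly.

No guide RNA cassette is annotated, so the guide would presumably come from another module or plasmid. Roughly 4 kb between the terminator and the origin carries no annotated features, and the record does not say what lies there. The plasmid belongs to a toolkit for studying gene expression and regulation in Acinetobacter baumannii, in which it provides the inducible dCas9 module for assembly into higher-level constructs.
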