Addgene plasmid #190129: pMB1-A-ptet-dCas9
Purpose: Level 1 MoClo plasmid containing an aTC inducible dCas9 for CRISPRi
Depositing lab: Veronica Godoy-Carter. Depositing organization: Northeastern University. Publication: AspFlex: Molecular Tools to Study Gene Expression and Regulation in Acinetobacter baumannii. Brychcy M, Kokodynski A, Lloyd D, Godoy VG. ACS Synth Biol. 2023 Aug 16. doi: 10.1021/acssynbio.3c00167. PubMed 37587063.
Backbone
  Vector backbone: pMB1-A
  Backbone manufacturer: Paul Freemont Lab / iGem
  Vector type: CRISPR
Growth in bacteria
  Bacterial resistance: Ampicillin, 100 μg/mL
  Growth temperature: 37°C
  Growth strain: DH5alpha
  Copy number: High Copy
Gene/Insert
  Gene/Insert name: dCas9
  Species: S. pyogenes
  Cloning method: Restriction Enzyme; 5′ cloning site unknown (unknown if destroyed)
Terms and licenses: Academic/Nonprofit Terms; Industry Terms: Not Available to Industry
Depositor comments: Removed BsmBI site
How to cite: pMB1-A-ptet-dCas9 was a gift from Veronica Godoy-Carter (Addgene plasmid # 190129 ; http://n2t.net/addgene:190129 ; RRID:Addgene_190129)
